>Addgene plasmid #47947 | pMB67 | depositor full sequence | sequence record 68808 | pMB67 sequence 8125 bps
CACCTAAATTGTAAGCGTTAATATTTTGTTAAAATTCGCGTTAAATTTTTGTTAAATCAGCTCATTTTTT
AACCAATAGGCCGAAATCGGCAAAATCCCTTATAAATCAAAAGAATAGACCGAGATAGGGT
[37 nt withheld, positions 132-168]
AAAGAACGTGGACTCCAACGTCAAAGG
[49 nt withheld, positions 196-244]
T
[91 nt withheld, positions 246-336]
G
[124 nt withheld, positions 338-461]
CCCATTCGCCATTCAGGCTGCGCAACTGTTGGGAAGGGCGATCGGTGCGGGCCTCTTCGCTATTACGCCA
GCTGGCGAAAGGGGGATGTGCTGCAAGGCGATTAAGTTGGGTAACGCCAGGGTTTTCCCAGTCACGACGT
TGTAAAACGACGGCCAGTGAATTGTAATACGACTCACTATAGGGCGAATTGGGTACCGCTGGACGGAAAT
AGTGGTAAAGTGACATGATTGTAGTTTGAAGATTTCACAATTAGAGTGAATGTTGTTTGGTTCGGTTTTG
TCACTGTATTTATACTCATTTCCACCTTTTTCTAGAACATTCGAGCTGCTTCTTACAAAAGGAGGCGACT
CACATTCAGAACATTGAGAAATAGTGTGCGACTGAAGAAACCCAGATACTTTTTCAATCTGCGTCTCTTT
GCACCTATGGGGTGTATTTTGAAATGAATGCATCTAGGACCTTCTAGAACATTCTAAACGGCTGCAGGAT
ACGGGTATATAAGCCAATCGTGTTCAGAGGAAACCAATACACTTTGTTCAAGTGCTTACTGTTCATTCTC
TAAACTTCAAGAACTAGAAAAAAATGGACTACAAGGACCACGACGGAGACTACAAGGACCACGACATCGA
CTACAAGGACGACGACGACAAGATGGCCCCAAAGAAGAAGCGTAAGGTCGGAATCCACGGAGTCCCAGCC
GCCGACAAGAAGTACTCCATCGGACTCGACATCGGAACCAACTCCGTCGGATGGGCCGTCATCACCGACG
AGTACAAGGTCCCATCCAAGAAGTTCAAGGTCCTCGGAAACACCGACCGTCACTCCATCAAGAAGAACCT
CATCGGAGCCCTCCTCTTCGACTCCGGAGAGACCGCCGAGGCCACCCGTCTCAAGCGTACCGCCCGTCGT
CGTTACACCCGTCGTAAGAACCGTATCTGCTACCTCCAAGAGATCTTCTCCAACGAGATGGCCAAGGTCG
ACGACTCCTTCTTCCACCGTCTCGAGGAGTCCTTCCTCGTCGAGGAGGACAAGAAGCACGAGCGTCACCC
AATCTTCGGAAACATCGTCGACGAGGTCGCCTACCACGAGAAGTACCCAACCATCTACCACCTCCGTAAG
AAGCTCGTCGACTCCACCGACAAGGCCGACCTCCGTCTCATCTACCTCGCCCTCGCCCACATGATCAAGT
TCCGTGGACACTTCCTCATCGAGGGAGACCTCAACCCAGACAACTCCGACGTCGACAAGCTCTTCATCCA
ACTCGTCCAAACCTACAACCAACTCTTCGAGGAGAACCCAATCAACGCCTCCGGAGTCGACGCCAAGGCC
ATCCTCTCCGCCCGTCTCTCCAAGTCCCGTCGTCTCGAGAACCTCATCGCCCAACTCCCAGGAGAGAAGA
AGAACGGACTCTTCGGAAACCTCATCGCCCTCTCCCTCGGACTCACCCCAAACTTCAAGTCCAACTTCGA
CCTCGCCGAGGACGCCAAGCTCCAACTCTCCAAGGACACCTACGACGACGACCTCGACAACCTCCTCGCC
CAAATCGGAGACCAATACGCCGACCTCTTCCTCGCCGCCAAGAACCTCTCCGACGCCATCCTCCTCTCCG
ACATCCTCCGTGTCAACACCGAGATCACCAAGGCCCCACTCTCCGCCTCCATGATCAAGCGTTACGACGA
GCACCACCAAGACCTCACCCTCCTCAAGGCCCTCGTCCGTCAACAACTCCCAGAGAAGTACAAGGTAAGT
TTAAACATATATATACTAACTAACCCTGATTATTTAAATTTTCAGGAGATCTTCTTCGACCAATCCAAGA
ACGGATACGCCGGATACATCGACGGAGGAGCCTCCCAAGAGGAGTTCTACAAGTTCATCAAGCCAATCCT
CGAGAAGATGGACGGAACCGAGGAGCTCCTCGTCAAGCTCAACCGTGAGGACCTCCTCCGTAAGCAACGT
ACCTTCGACAACGGATCCATCCCACACCAAATCCACCTCGGAGAGCTCCACGCCATCCTCCGTCGTCAAG
AGGACTTCTACCCATTCCTCAAGGACAACCGTGAGAAGATCGAGAAGATCCTCACCTTCCGTATCCCATA
CTACGTCGGACCACTCGCCCGTGGAAACTCCCGTTTCGCCTGGATGACCCGTAAGTCCGAGGAGACCATC
ACCCCATGGAACTTCGAGGAGGTCGTCGACAAGGGAGCCTCCGCCCAATCCTTCATCGAGCGTATGACCA
ACTTCGACAAGAACCTCCCAAACGAGAAGGTCCTCCCAAAGCACTCCCTCCTCTACGAGTACTTCACCGT
CTACAACGAGCTCACCAAGGTCAAGTACGTCACCGAGGGAATGCGTAAGCCAGCCTTCCTCTCCGGAGAG
CAAAAGAAGGCCATCGTCGACCTCCTCTTCAAGACCAACCGTAAGGTCACCGTCAAGCAACTCAAGGAGG
ACTACTTCAAGAAGATCGAGTGCTTCGACTCCGTCGAGATCTCCGGAGTCGAGGACCGTTTCAACGCCTC
CCTCGGAACCTACCACGACCTCCTCAAGATCATCAAGGACAAGGACTTCCTCGACAACGAGGAGAACGAG
GACATCCTCGAGGACATCGTCCTCACCCTCACCCTCTTCGAGGACCGTGAGATGATCGAGGAGCGTCTCA
AGACCTACGCCCACCTCTTCGACGACAAGGTCATGAAGCAACTCAAGCGTCGTCGTTACACCGGATGGGG
ACGTCTCTCCCGTAAGCTCATCAACGGAATCCGTGACAAGCAATCCGGAAAGGTAAGTTTAAACAGTTCG
GTACTAACTAACCATACATATTTAAATTTTCAGACCATCCTCGACTTCCTCAAGTCCGACGGATTCGCCA
ACCGTAACTTCATGCAACTCATCCACGACGACTCCCTCACCTTCAAGGAGGACATCCAAAAGGCCCAAGT
CTCCGGACAAGGAGACTCCCTCCACGAGCACATCGCCAACCTCGCCGGATCCCCAGCCATCAAGAAGGGA
ATCCTCCAAACCGTCAAGGTCGTCGACGAGCTCGTCAAGGTCATGGGACGTCACAAGCCAGAGAACATCG
TCATCGAGATGGCCCGTGAGAACCAAACCACCCAAAAGGGACAAAAGAACTCCCGTGAGCGTATGAAGCG
TATCGAGGAGGGAATCAAGGAGCTCGGATCCCAAATCCTCAAGGAGCACCCAGTCGAGAACACCCAACTC
CAAAACGAGAAGCTCTACCTCTACTACCTCCAAAACGGACGTGACATGTACGTCGACCAAGAGCTCGACA
TCAACCGTCTCTCCGACTACGACGTCGACCACATCGTCCCACAATCCTTCCTCAAGGACGACTCCATCGA
CAACAAGGTCCTCACCCGTTCCGACAAGAACCGTGGAAAGTCCGACAACGTCCCATCCGAGGAGGTCGTC
AAGAAGATGAAGAACTACTGGCGTCAACTCCTCAACGCCAAGCTCATCACCCAACGTAAGTTCGACAACC
TCACCAAGGCCGAGCGTGGAGGACTCTCCGAGCTCGACAAGGCCGGATTCATCAAGCGTCAACTCGTCGA
GACCCGTCAAATCACCAAGCACGTCGCCCAAATCCTCGACTCCCGTATGAACACCAAGTACGACGAGAAC
GACAAGCTCATCCGTGAGGTCAAGGTCATCACCCTCAAGTCCAAGCTCGTCTCCGACTTCCGTAAGGACT
TCCAATTCTACAAGGTCCGTGAGATCAACAACTACCACCACGCCCACGACGCCTACCTCAACGCCGTCGT
CGGAACCGCCCTCATCAAGAAGTACCCAAAGCTCGAGTCCGAGTTCGTCTACGGAGACTACAAGGTCTAC
GACGTCCGTAAGATGATCGCCAAGTCCGAGCAAGAGATCGGAAAGGTAAGTTTAAACATGATTTTACTAA
CTAACTAATCTGATTTAAATTTTCAGGCCACCGCCAAGTACTTCTTCTACTCCAACATCATGAACTTCTT
CAAGACCGAGATCACCCTCGCCAACGGAGAGATCCGTAAGCGTCCACTCATCGAGACCAACGGAGAGACC
GGAGAGATCGTCTGGGACAAGGGACGTGACTTCGCCACCGTCCGTAAGGTCCTCTCCATGCCACAAGTCA
ACATCGTCAAGAAGACCGAGGTCCAAACCGGAGGATTCTCCAAGGAGTCCATCCTCCCAAAGCGTAACTC
CGACAAGCTCATCGCCCGTAAGAAGGACTGGGACCCAAAGAAGTACGGAGGATTCGACTCCCCAACCGTC
GCCTACTCCGTCCTCGTCGTCGCCAAGGTCGAGAAGGGAAAGTCCAAGAAGCTCAAGTCCGTCAAGGAGC
TCCTCGGAATCACCATCATGGAGCGTTCCTCCTTCGAGAAGAACCCAATCGACTTCCTCGAGGCCAAGGG
ATACAAGGAGGTCAAGAAGGACCTCATCATCAAGCTCCCAAAGTACTCCCTCTTCGAGCTCGAGAACGGA
CGTAAGCGTATGCTCGCCTCCGCCGGAGAGCTCCAAAAGGGAAACGAGCTCGCCCTCCCATCCAAGTACG
TCAACTTCCTCTACCTCGCCTCCCACTACGAGAAGCTCAAGGGATCCCCAGAGGACAACGAGCAAAAGCA
ACTCTTCGTCGAGCAACACAAGCACTACCTCGACGAGATCATCGAGCAAATCTCCGAGTTCTCCAAGCGT
GTCATCCTCGCCGACGCCAACCTCGACAAGGTCCTCTCCGCCTACAACAAGCACCGTGACAAGCCAATCC
GTGAGCAAGCCGAGAACATCATCCACCTCTTCACCCTCACCAACCTCGGAGCCCCAGCCGCCTTCAAGTA
CTTCGACACCACCATCGACCGTAAGCGTTACACCTCCACCAAGGAGGTCCTCGACGCCACCCTCATTCAC
CAATCCATCACCGGACTCTACGAGACCCGTATCGACCTCTCCCAACTCGGAGGAGACCTGCAGATGTCCC
GTCGTCGTAAGGCCAACCCAACCAAGCTCTCCGAGAACGCCAAGAAGCTCGCCAAGGAGGTCGAGAACTA
GGAATTCATGCAAGATCCTTTCAAGCATTCCCTTCTTCTCTATCACTCTTCTTTCTTTTTGTCAAAAAAT
TCTCTCGCTAATTTATTTGCTTTTTTAATGTTATTATTTTATGACTTTTTATAGTCACTGAAAAGTTTGC
ATCTGAGTGAAGTGAATGCTATCAAAATGTGATTCTGTCTGATGTACTTTCACAATCTCTCTTCAATTCC
ATTTTGAAGTGCTTTAAACCCGAAAGGTTGAGAAAAATGCGAGCGCTCAAATATTTGTATTGTGTTCGTT
GAGTGACCCAACAAAAAGAGGAAACTTTATTGTGCCGCCAAGAAAAAAGTCTCATTGCCTAAGAGAAACA
TATGTGGTTGGAAATCTTCCAGATCGTGGATCACTAGTATGTGGTTGGAAATCTTCCAGATCGTGGATCA
GAGCTCCAGCTTTTGTTCCCTTTAGTGAGGGTTAATTTCGAGCTTGGCGTAATCATGGTCATAGCTGTTT
CCTGTGTGAAATTGTTATCCGCTCACAATTCCACACAACATACGAGCCGGAAGCATAAAGTGTAAAGCCT
GGGGTGCCTAATGAGTGAGCTAACTCACATTAATTGCGTTGCGCTCACTGCCCGCTTTCCAGTCGGGAAA
CCTGTCGTGCCAGCTGCATTAATGAATCGGCCAACGCGCGGGGAGAGGCGGTTTGCGTATTGGGCGCTCT
TCCGCTTCCTCGCTCACTGACTCGCTGCGCTCGGTCGTTCGGCTGCGGCGAGCGGTATCAGCTCACTCAA
AGGCGGTAATACGGTTATCCACAGAATCAGGGGATAACGCAGGAAAGAACATGTGAGCAAAAGGCCAGCA
AAAGGCCAGGAACCGTAAAAAGGCCGCGTTGCTGGCGTTTTTCCATAGGCTCCGCCCCCCTGACGAGCAT
CACAAAAATCGACGCTCAAGTCAGAGGTGGCGAAACCCGACAGGACTATAAAGATACCAGGCGTTTCCCC
CTGGAAGCTCCCTCGTGCGCTCTCCTGTTCCGACCCTGCCGCTTACCGGATACCTGTCCGCCTTTCTCCC
TTCGGGAAGCGTGGCGCTTTCTCATAGCTCACGCTGTAGGTATCTCAGTTCGGTGTAGGTCGTTCGCTCC
AAGCTGGGCTGTGTGCACGAACCCCCCGTTCAGCCCGACCGCTGCGCCTTATCCGGTAACTATCGTCTTG
AGTCCAACCCGGTAAGACACGACTTATCGCCACTGGCAGCAGCCACTGGTAACAGGATTAGCAGAGCGAG
GTATGTAGGCGGTGCTACAGAGTTCTTGAAGTGGTGGCCTAACTACGGCTACACTAGAAGGACAGTATTT
GGTATCTGCGCTCTGCTGAAGCCAGTTACCTTCGGAAAAAGAGTTGGTAGCTCTTGATCCGGCAAACAAA
CCACCGCTGGTAGCGGTGGTTTTTTTGTTTGCAAGCAGCAGATTACGCGCAGAAAAAAAGGATCTCAAGA
AGATCCTTTGATCTTTTCTACGGGGTCTGACGCTCAGTGGAACGAAAACTCACGTTAAGGGATTTTGGTC
ATGAGATTATCAAAAAGGATCTTCACCTAGATCCTTTTAAATTAAAAATGAAGTTTTAAATCAATCTAAA
GTATATATGAGTAAACTTGGTCTGACAGTTACCAATGCTTAATCAGTGAGGCACCTATCTCAGCGATCTG
TCTATTTCGTTCATCCATAGTTGCCTGACTCCCCGTCGTGTAGATAACTACGATACGGGAGGGCTTACCA
TCTGGCCCCAGTGCTGCAATGATACCGCGAGACCCACGCTCACCGGCTCCAGATTTATCAGCAATAAACC
AGCCAGCCGGAAGGGCCGAGCGCAGAAGTGGTCCTGCAACTTTATCCGCCTCCATCCAGTCTATTAATTG
TTGCCGGGAAGCTAGAGTAAGTAGTTCGCCAGTTAATAGTTTGCGCAACGTTGTTGCCATTGCTACAGGC
ATCGTGGTGTCACGCTCGTCGTTTGGTATGGCTTCATTCAGCTCCGGTTCCCAACGATCAAGGCGAGTTA
CATGATCCCCCATGTTGTGCAAAAAAGCGGTTAGCTCCTTCGGTCCTCCGATCGTTGTCAGAAGTAAGTT
GGCCGCAGTGTTATCACTCATGGTTATGGCAGCACTGCATAATTCTCTTACTGTCATGCCATCCGTAAGA
TGCTTTTCTGTGACTGGTGAGTACTCAACCAAGTCATTCTGAGAATAGTGTATGCGGCGACCGAGTTGCT
CTTGCCCGGCGTCAATACGGGATAATACCGCGCCACATAGCAGAACTTTAAAAGTGCTCATCATTGGAAA
ACGTTCTTCGGGGCGAAAACTCTCAAGGATCTTACCGCTGTTGAGATCCAGTTCGATGTAACCCACTCGT
GCACCCAACTGATCTTCAGCATCTTTTACTTTCACCAGCGTTTCTGGGTGAGCAAAAACAGGAAGGCAAA
ATGCCGCAAAAAAGGGAATAAGGGCGACACGGAAATGTTGAATACTCATACTCTTCCTTTTTCAATATTA
TTGAAGCATTTATCAGGGTTATTGTCTCATGAGCGGATACATATTTGAATGTATTTAGAAAAATAAACAA
ATAGGGGTTCCGCGCACATTTCCCCGAAAAGTGC
Features (pLannotate 1.2.2; 16 found; start..end, strand, type, name):
     33..461     -  rep_origin     f1 ori (sequence partly withheld): f1 bacteriophage origin of replication; arrow indicates direction of (+) strand synthesis
    466..623     -  CDS            lacZα (fragment): LacZα fragment of β-galactosidase; lacZ fragment
    626..644     +  promoter       T7 promoter: promoter for bacteriophage T7 RNA polymerase
    730..1034    +  promoter       hsp16-48 promoter: promoter for the C. elegans heat shock protein 16-48 gene (Russnak and Candido, 1985)
   1093..1113    +  CDS            FLAG (fragment): FLAG® epitope tag, followed by an enterokinase cleavage site
   1165..5418    +  CDS            Cas9: S. pyogenes Cas9, codon optimized for C. elegans with synthetic introns
   5425..5499    +  CDS            EGL-13 NLS: nuclear localization signal from the C. elegans EGL-13 transcription factor (Lyssenko et al., 2007)
   5509..5832    +  terminator     tbb-2 terminator: tbb-2; transcription terminator for the C. elegans tubulin beta-2 gene
   5940..5958    -  promoter       T3 promoter: promoter for bacteriophage T3 RNA polymerase
   6003..6019    -  protein_bind   lac operator: The lac repressor binds to the lac operator to inhibit transcription in E. coli. This inhibition can be relieved by adding lactose or isopropyl-β-D-thiogalactopyranoside (IPTG). lac repressor encoded by lacI
   6027..6057    -  promoter       lac promoter: promoter for the E. coli lac operon
   6072..6093    -  protein_bind   CAP binding site: CAP binding activates transcription in the presence of cAMP. E. coli catabolite activator protein
   6106..6198    -  CDS            lacI (fragment): lac repressor; lacI; The lac repressor binds to the lac operator to inhibit transcription in E. coli. This inhibition can be relieved by adding lactose or isopropyl-β-D-thiogalactopyranoside (IPTG).
   6381..6969    -  rep_origin     ori: high-copy-number ColE1/pMB1/pBR322/pUC origin of replication
   7140..8000    -  CDS            AmpR: β-lactamase; bla; confers resistance to ampicillin, carbenicillin, and related antibiotics
   8001..8105    -  promoter       AmpR promoter: bla
