[The description below was written by a language model from this plasmid's Addgene catalogue record and pLannotate feature annotations shown in this document.]
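Description:
pMB67 is a C. elegans expression plasmid for CRISPR/Cas9 genome editing, built on the pBluescript SK+ phagemid backbone and totalling a little over 8.1 kb. It is propagated in E. coli through the ColE1/pUC-type origin and selected with ampicillin via the β-lactamase gene and its native promoter. The backbone also retains the f1 phage origin, flanking T7 and T3 promoters, and the remnants of the lacZα/lac promoter-operator region that surround the original cloning site. Although the origin is nominally high-copy, the record lists copy number as unknown and notes that yields from standard cloning strains are poor, so the plasmid is supplied in a copy-number-control strain.

The payload is a heat-shock-inducible Cas9 cassette. The C. elegans hsp-16.48 promoter drives a Streptococcus pyogenes Cas9 coding sequence of about 4.25 kb that has been codon optimised for the worm and interrupted with synthetic introns to improve expression. According to the catalogue entry, the protein carries an N-terminal 3xFLAG epitope and SV40 nuclear localisation signal; the automated annotation detects only a FLAG fragment upstream of Cas9 and does not call the SV40 NLS. A second NLS from the EGL-13 transcription factor is fused to the C terminus, and the tbb-2 (β-tubulin) 3′ region terminates the transcript.

The construct lets Cas9 be produced in transgenic worms on demand by heat shock. The plasmid encodes no guide RNA, which must be supplied separately for targeted mutagenesis. The depositor notes that a short linker introduced to create a unique SpeI site was inserted in multiple copies, leaving a small repeat that could not be sequenced across.
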