Addgene plasmid #47947: pMB67
Purpose: Expresses C. elegans optimized Cas9 from the hsp-16.48 promoter
Depositing lab: Mike Boxem. Depositing organization: Utrecht University. Publication: CRISPR/Cas9-Targeted Mutagenesis in Caenorhabditis elegans. Waaijers S, Portegijs V, Kerver J, Lemmens BB, Tijsterman M, van den Heuvel S, Boxem M. Genetics. 2013 Aug 26. 10.1534/genetics.113.156299 PubMed 23979586.
Backbone
  Vector backbone: pBluescript SK+
  Backbone manufacturer: Stratagene
  Backbone size w/o insert (bp): 2958
  Total vector size (bp): 8127
  Vector type: Worm Expression, CRISPR
Growth in bacteria
  Bacterial resistance: Ampicillin, 100 μg/mL
  Growth temperature: 37°C
  Growth strain: EPI400
  Growth instructions: Plasmid isolation from standard DH5alpha results in low yield. The plasmid may need to first be retransformed into BL21 cells to obtain normal DNA yields. Requires extra growth time.
  Copy number: Unknown
Gene/Insert
  Gene/Insert name: Cas9
  Species: Synthetic
  Insert size (bp): 4254
  Promoter: hsp-16.48
  Tag / fusion protein: 3xFLAG (N terminal on insert); SV40 NLS (N terminal on insert); egl-13 NLS (C terminal on insert)
  Cloning method: Unknown
  Sequencing primers: 5′ M13F; 3′ M13R
Terms and licenses: Academic/Nonprofit Terms; Industry Terms: Not Available to Industry
Depositor comments: To generate the unique SpeI site, a short, 37 bp, linker was inserted into an existing NdeI site. This linker seems to have been inserted 2 or more times, creating a short repeat region that we have been unable to sequence across. Sequencing with the M13 reverse primer will fail. This plasmid is provided in EPI400 bacteria which may need to be induced to obtain a high copy number. Please refer to this protocol: http://www.epibio.com/docs/default-source/protocols/copycutter-epi400-electrocompetent-e-coli-copycutter-epi400-chemically-competent-e-coli-copycutter-induction-solution.pdf?sfvrsn=10 for more information.
How to cite: pMB67 was a gift from Mike Boxem (Addgene plasmid # 47947 ; http://n2t.net/addgene:47947 ; RRID:Addgene_47947)
