>Addgene plasmid #47947 | pMB67 | addgene partial sequence | sequence record 78907 | CeEgl-13_NLS-R 5'-gttctcggagagcttggttg-3'
TTGGGAGAGGTCGATACGGGTCTCGTAGAGTCCGGTGATGGATTGGTGAATGAGGGTGGCGTCGAGGACC
TCCTTGGTGGAGGTGTAACGCTTACGGTCGATGGTGGTGTCGAAGTACTTGAAGGCGGCTGGGGCTCCGA
GGTTGGTGAGGGTGAAGAGGTGGATGATGTTCTCGGCTTGCTCACGGATTGGCTTGTCACGGTGCTTGTT
GTAGGCGGAGAGGACCTTGTCGAGGTTGGCGTCGGCGAGGATGACACGCTTGGAGAACTCGGAGATTTGC
TCGATGATCTCGTCGAGGTAGTGCTTGTGTTGCTCGACGAAGAGTTGCTTTTGCTCGTTGTCCTCTGGGG
ATCCCTTGAGCTTCTCGTAGTGGGAGGCGAGGTAGAGGAAGTTGACGTACTTGGATGGGAGGGCGAGCTC
GTTTCCCTTTTGGAGCTCTCCGGCGGAGGCGAGCATACGCTTACGTCCGTTCTCGAGCTCGAAGAGGGAG
TACTTTGGGAGCTTGATGATGAGGTCCTTCTTGACCTCCTTGTATCCCTTGGCCTCGAGGAAGTCGATTG
GGTTCTTCTCGAAGGAGGAACGCTCCATGATGGTGATTCCGAGGAGCTCCTTGACGGACTTGAGCTTCTT
GGACTTTCCCTTCTCGACCTTGGCGAC
