>Addgene plasmid #47947 | pMB67 | addgene partial sequence | sequence record 78924 | CeTbb-2_3'UTR-F
CAATCTCTCTTCAATTCCATTTTGAAGTGCTTTAAACCCGAAAGGTTGAGAAAAATGCGAGCGCTCAAAT
ATTTGTATTGTGTTCGTTGAGTGACCCAACAAAAAGAGGAAACTTTATTGTGCCGCCAAGAAAAAAGTCT
CATTGCCTAAGAGAAACATATGTGGTTGGAAATCTTCCAGATCGTGGATCACTAGTATGTGGTTGGAAAT
CTTCCAGATCGTGGATCAGAGCTCCAGCTTTTGTTCCCTTTAGTGAGGGTTAATTTCGAGCTTGGCGTAA
TCATGGTCATAGCTGTTTCCTGTGTGAAATTGTTATCCGCTCACAATTCCACACAACATACGAGCCGGAA
GCATAAAGTGTAAAGCCTGGGGTGCCTAATGAGTGAGCTAACTCACATTAATTGCGTTGCGCTCACTGCC
CGCTTTCCAGTCGGGAAACCTGTCGTGCCAGCTGCATTAATGAATCGGCCAACGCGCGGGGAGAGGCGGT
TTGCGTATTGGGCGCTCTTCCGCTTCCTCGCTCACTGACTCGCTGCGCTCGGTCGTTCGGCTGCGGCGAG
CGGTATCAGCTCACTCAAAGGCGGTAATACGGTTATCCACAGAATCAGGGGATAACGCAGGAAAGAACAT
GTGAGCAAAAGGCCAGCAAAAGGCCAGGAACCGTAAAAAGGCCGCGTTGCTGGCGTTTTTC
